>Addgene plasmid #199255 | AW01_pU.CAG.eSpCas9(1.1).rBGpA | addgene full sequence | sequence record 391368 | Addgene NGS Result
GTTTAAACATTTAAATCTCGAGCCATGGATTCGACATTGATTATTGACTAGTTATTAATAGTAATCAATT
ACGGGGTCATTAGTTCATAGCCCATATATGGAGTTCCGCGTTACATAACTTACGGTAAATGGCCCGCCTG
GCTGACCGCCCAACGACCCCCGCCCATTGACGTCAATAATGACGTATGTTCCCATAGTAACGCCAATAGG
GACTTTCCATTGACGTCAATGGGTGGAGTATTTACGGTAAACTGCCCACTTGGCAGTACATCAAGTGTAT
CATATGCCAAGTACGCCCCCTATTGACGTCAATGACGGTAAATGGCCCGCCTGGCATTATGCCCAGTACA
TGACCTTATGGGACTTTCCTACTTGGCAGTACATCTACGTATTAGTCATCGCTATTACCATGGTCGAGGT
GAGCCCCACGTTCTGCTTCACTCTCCCCATCTCCCCCCCCTCCCCACCCCCAATTTTGTATTTATTTATT
TTTTAATTATTTTGTGCAGCGATGGGGGCGGGGGGGGGGGGGGSGCGCGCCAGGCGGGGCGGGGCGGGGC
GAGGGGCGGGGCGGGGCGAGGCGGAGAGGTGCGGCGGCAGCCAATCAGAGCGGCGCGCTCCGAAAGTTTC
CTTTTATGGCGAGGCGGCGGCGGCGGCGGCCCTATAAAAAGCGAAGCGCGCGGCGGGCGGGAGTCGCTGC
GCGCTGCCTTCGCCCCGTGCCCCGCTCCGCCGCCGCCTCGCGCCGCCCGCCCCGGCTCTGACTGACCGCG
TTACTCCCACAGGTGAGCGGGCGGGACGGCCCTTCTCCTCCGGGCTGTAATTAGCGCTTGGTTTAATGAC
GGCTTGTTTCTTTTCTGTGGCTGCGTGAAAGCCTTGAGGGGCTCCGGGAGGGCCCTTTGTGCGGGGGGAG
CGGCTCGGGGGGTGCGTGCGTGTGTGTGTGCGTGGGGAGCGCCGCGTGCGGCTCCGCGCTGCCCGGCGGC
TGTGAGCGCTGCGGGCGCGGCGCGGGGCTTTGTGCGCTCCGCAGTGTGCGCGAGGGGAGCGCGGCCGGGG
GCGGTGCCCCGCGGTGCGGGGGGGGCTGCGAGGGGAACAAAGGCTGCGTGCGGGGTGTGTGCGTGGGGGG
GTGAGCAGGGGGTGTGGGCGCGTCGGTCGGGCTGCAACCCCCCCTGCACCCCCCTCCCCGAGTTGCTGAG
CACGGCCCGGCTTCGGGTGCGGGGCTCCGTACGGGGCGTGGCGCGGGGCTCGCCGTGCCGGGCGGGGGGT
GGCGGCAGGTGGGGGTGCCGGGCGGGGCGGGGCCGCCTCGGGCCGGGGAGGGCTCGGGGGAGGGGCGCGG
CGGCCCCCGGAGCGCCGGCGGCTGTCGAGGCGCGGCGAGCCGCAGCCATTGCCTTTTATGGTAATCGTGC
GAGAGGGCGCAGGGACTTCCTTTGTCCCAAATCTGTGCGGAGCCGAAATCTGGGAGGCGCCGCCGCACCC
CCTCTAGCGGGCGCGGGGCGAAGCGGTGCGGCGCCGGCAGGAAGGAAATGGGCGGGGAGGGCCTTCGTGC
GTCGCCGCGCCGCCGTCCCCTTCTCCCTCTCCAGCCTCGGGGCTGTCCGCGGGGGGACGGCTGCCTTCGG
GGGGGACGGGGCAGGGCGGGGTTCGGCTTCTGGCGTGTGACCGGCGGCTCTAGAGCCTCTGCTAACCATG
TTCATGCCTTCTTCTTTTTCCTACAGCTCCTGGGCAACGTGCTGGTTATTGTGCTGTCTCATCATTTTGG
CAAAGAATTATCGCATGCCTGCAGAGCTCTAGAGTCTAATGTTTAATTACCTGGAGCACCTGCCTGAAAT
CACTTTTTTTCAGGTTGGACCGGTGCCACCATGGACTATAAGGACCACGACGGAGACTACAAGGATCATG
ATATTGATTACAAAGACGATGACGATAAGATGGCCCCAAAGAAGAAGCGGAAGGTCGGTATCCACGGAGT
CCCAGCAGCCGACAAGAAGTACAGCATCGGCCTGGACATCGGCACCAACTCTGTGGGCTGGGCCGTGATC
ACCGACGAGTACAAGGTGCCCAGCAAGAAATTCAAGGTGCTGGGCAACACCGACCGGCACAGCATCAAGA
AGAACCTGATCGGAGCCCTGCTGTTCGACAGCGGCGAAACAGCCGAGGCCACCCGGCTGAAGAGAACCGC
CAGAAGAAGATACACCAGACGGAAGAACCGGATCTGCTATCTGCAAGAGATCTTCAGCAACGAGATGGCC
AAGGTGGACGACAGCTTCTTCCACAGACTGGAAGAGTCCTTCCTGGTGGAAGAGGATAAGAAGCACGAGC
GGCACCCCATCTTCGGCAACATCGTGGACGAGGTGGCCTACCACGAGAAGTACCCCACCATCTACCACCT
GAGAAAGAAACTGGTGGACAGCACCGACAAGGCCGACCTGCGGCTGATCTATCTGGCCCTGGCCCACATG
ATCAAGTTCCGGGGCCACTTCCTGATCGAGGGCGACCTGAACCCCGACAACAGCGACGTGGACAAGCTGT
TCATCCAGCTGGTGCAGACCTACAACCAGCTGTTCGAGGAAAACCCCATCAACGCCAGCGGCGTGGACGC
CAAGGCCATCCTGTCTGCCAGACTGAGCAAGAGCAGACGGCTGGAAAATCTGATCGCCCAGCTGCCCGGC
GAGAAGAAGAATGGCCTGTTCGGAAACCTGATTGCCCTGAGCCTGGGCCTGACCCCCAACTTCAAGAGCA
ACTTCGACCTGGCCGAGGATGCCAAACTGCAGCTGAGCAAGGACACCTACGACGACGACCTGGACAACCT
GCTGGCCCAGATCGGCGACCAGTACGCCGACCTGTTTCTGGCCGCCAAGAACCTGTCCGACGCCATCCTG
CTGAGCGACATCCTGAGAGTGAACACCGAGATCACCAAGGCCCCCCTGAGCGCCTCTATGATCAAGAGAT
ACGACGAGCACCACCAGGACCTGACCCTGCTGAAAGCTCTCGTGCGGCAGCAGCTGCCTGAGAAGTACAA
AGAGATTTTCTTCGACCAGAGCAAGAACGGCTACGCCGGCTACATTGACGGCGGAGCCAGCCAGGAAGAG
TTCTACAAGTTCATCAAGCCCATCCTGGAAAAGATGGACGGCACCGAGGAACTGCTCGTGAAGCTGAACA
GAGAGGACCTGCTGCGGAAGCAGCGGACCTTCGACAACGGCAGCATCCCCCACCAGATCCACCTGGGAGA
GCTGCACGCCATTCTGCGGCGGCAGGAAGATTTTTACCCATTCCTGAAGGACAACCGGGAAAAGATCGAG
AAGATCCTGACCTTCCGCATCCCCTACTACGTGGGCCCTCTGGCCAGGGGAAACAGCAGATTCGCCTGGA
TGACCAGAAAGAGCGAGGAAACCATCACCCCCTGGAACTTCGAGGAAGTGGTGGACAAGGGCGCTTCCGC
CCAGAGCTTCATCGAGCGGATGACCAACTTCGATAAGAACCTGCCCAACGAGAAGGTGCTGCCCAAGCAC
AGCCTGCTGTACGAGTACTTCACCGTGTATAACGAGCTGACCAAAGTGAAATACGTGACCGAGGGAATGA
GAAAGCCCGCCTTCCTGAGCGGCGAGCAGAAAAAGGCCATCGTGGACCTGCTGTTCAAGACCAACCGGAA
AGTGACCGTGAAGCAGCTGAAAGAGGACTACTTCAAGAAAATCGAGTGCTTCGACTCCGTGGAAATCTCC
GGCGTGGAAGATCGGTTCAACGCCTCCCTGGGCACATACCACGATCTGCTGAAAATTATCAAGGACAAGG
ACTTCCTGGACAATGAGGAAAACGAGGACATTCTGGAAGATATCGTGCTGACCCTGACACTGTTTGAGGA
CAGAGAGATGATCGAGGAACGGCTGAAAACCTATGCCCACCTGTTCGACGACAAAGTGATGAAGCAGCTG
AAGCGGCGGAGATACACCGGCTGGGGCAGGCTGAGCCGGAAGCTGATCAACGGCATCCGGGACAAGCAGT
CCGGCAAGACAATCCTGGATTTCCTGAAGTCCGACGGCTTCGCCAACAGAAACTTCATGCAGCTGATCCA
CGACGACAGCCTGACCTTTAAAGAGGACATCCAGAAAGCCCAGGTGTCCGGCCAGGGCGATAGCCTGCAC
GAGCACATTGCCAATCTGGCCGGCAGCCCCGCCATTAAGAAGGGCATCCTGCAGACAGTGAAGGTGGTGG
ACGAGCTCGTGAAAGTGATGGGCCGGCACAAGCCCGAGAACATCGTGATCGAAATGGCCAGAGAGAACCA
GACCACCCAGAAGGGACAGAAGAACAGCCGCGAGAGAATGAAGCGGATCGAAGAGGGCATCAAAGAGCTG
GGCAGCCAGATCCTGAAAGAACACCCCGTGGAAAACACCCAGCTGCAGAACGAGAAGCTGTACCTGTACT
ACCTGCAGAATGGGCGGGATATGTACGTGGACCAGGAACTGGACATCAACCGGCTGTCCGACTACGATGT
GGACCATATCGTGCCTCAGAGCTTTCTGGCCGACGACTCCATCGACAACAAGGTGCTGACCAGAAGCGAC
AAGAACCGGGGCAAGAGCGACAACGTGCCCTCCGAAGAGGTCGTGAAGAAGATGAAGAACTACTGGCGGC
AGCTGCTGAACGCCAAGCTGATTACCCAGAGAAAGTTCGACAATCTGACCAAGGCCGAGAGAGGCGGCCT
GAGCGAACTGGATAAGGCCGGCTTCATCAAGAGACAGCTGGTGGAAACCCGGCAGATCACAAAGCACGTG
GCACAGATCCTGGACTCCCGGATGAACACTAAGTACGACGAGAATGACAAGCTGATCCGGGAAGTGAAAG
TGATCACCCTGAAGTCCAAGCTGGTGTCCGATTTCCGGAAGGATTTCCAGTTTTACAAAGTGCGCGAGAT
CAACAACTACCACCACGCCCACGACGCCTACCTGAACGCCGTCGTGGGAACCGCCCTGATCAAAAAGTAC
CCTGCGCTGGAAAGCGAGTTCGTGTACGGCGACTACAAGGTGTACGACGTGCGGAAGATGATCGCCAAGA
GCGAGCAGGAAATCGGCAAGGCTACCGCCAAGTACTTCTTCTACAGCAACATCATGAACTTTTTCAAGAC
CGAGATTACCCTGGCCAACGGCGAGATCCGGAAGGCGCCTCTGATCGAGACAAACGGCGAAACCGGGGAG
ATCGTGTGGGATAAGGGCCGGGATTTTGCCACCGTGCGGAAAGTGCTGAGCATGCCCCAAGTGAATATCG
TGAAAAAGACCGAGGTGCAGACAGGCGGCTTCAGCAAAGAGTCTATCCTGCCCAAGAGGAACAGCGATAA
GCTGATCGCCAGAAAGAAGGACTGGGACCCTAAGAAGTACGGCGGCTTCGACAGCCCCACCGTGGCCTAT
TCTGTGCTGGTGGTGGCCAAAGTGGAAAAGGGCAAGTCCAAGAAACTGAAGAGTGTGAAAGAGCTGCTGG
GGATCACCATCATGGAAAGAAGCAGCTTCGAGAAGAATCCCATCGACTTTCTGGAAGCCAAGGGCTACAA
AGAAGTGAAAAAGGACCTGATCATCAAGCTGCCTAAGTACTCCCTGTTCGAGCTGGAAAACGGCCGGAAG
AGAATGCTGGCCTCTGCCGGCGAACTGCAGAAGGGAAACGAACTGGCCCTGCCCTCCAAATATGTGAACT
TCCTGTACCTGGCCAGCCACTATGAGAAGCTGAAGGGCTCCCCCGAGGATAATGAGCAGAAACAGCTGTT
TGTGGAACAGCACAAGCACTACCTGGACGAGATCATCGAGCAGATCAGCGAGTTCTCCAAGAGAGTGATC
CTGGCCGACGCTAATCTGGACAAAGTGCTGTCCGCCTACAACAAGCACCGGGATAAGCCCATCAGAGAGC
AGGCCGAGAATATCATCCACCTGTTTACCCTGACCAATCTGGGAGCCCCTGCCGCCTTCAAGTACTTTGA
CACCACCATCGACCGGAAGAGGTACACCAGCACCAAAGAGGTGCTGGACGCCACCCTGATCCACCAGAGC
ATCACCGGCCTGTACGAGACACGGATCGACCTGTCTCAGCTGGGAGGCGACAAAAGGCCGGCGGCCACGA
AAAAGGCCGGCCAGGCAAAAAAGAAAAAGTAAGAATTGGCCGCACTTAAGTTACGCGTGGAAATTCACTC
CTCAGGTGCAGGCTGCCTATCAGAAGGTGGTGGCTGGTGTGGCCAATGCCCTGGCTCACAAATACCACTG
AGATCTTTTTCCCTCTGCCAAAAATTATGGGGACATCATGAAGCCCCTTGAGCATCTGACTTCTGGCTAA
TAAAGGAAATTTATTTTCATTGCAATAGTGTGTTGGAATTTTTTGTGTCTCTCACTCGGAAGGACATATG
GGAGGGCAAATCATTTAAAACATCAGAATGAGTATTTGGTTTAGAGTTTGGCAACATATGCCCATATGCT
GGCTGCCATGAACAAAGGTTGGCTATAAAGAGGTCATCAGTATATGAAACAGCCCCCTGCTGTCCATTCC
TTATTCCATAGAAAAGCCTTGACTTGAGGTTAGATTTTTTTTATATTTTGTTTTGTGTTATTTTTTTCTT
TAACATCCCTAAAATTTTCCTTACATGTTTTACTAGCCAGATTTTTCCTCCTCTCCTGACTACTCCCAGT
CATAGCTGTCCCTCTTCTCTTATGGAGATCCCTCGACCTGCAGCCCAAGCTGATCCCGGGATTTAAATGT
TTAAACGAATTCACTGGCCGTCGTTTTACAACGTCGTGACTGGGAAAACCCTGGCGTTACCCAACTTAAT
CGCCTTGCAGCACATCCCCCTTTCGCCAGCTGGCGTAATAGCGAAGAGGCCCGCACCGATCGCCCTTCCC
AACAGTTGCGCAGCCTGAATGGCGAATGGCGCCTGATGCGGTATTTTCTCCTTACGCATCTGTGCGGTAT
TTCACACCGCATATGGTGCACTCTCAGTACAATCTGCTCTGATGCCGCATAGTTAAGCCAGCCCCGACAC
CCGCCAACACCCGCTGACGCGCCCTGACGGGCTTGTCTGCTCCCGGCATCCGCTTACAGACAAGCTGTGA
CCGTCTCCGGGAGCTGCATGTGTCAGAGGTTTTCACCGTCATCACCGAAACGCGCGAGACGAAAGGGCCT
CGTGATACGCCTATTTTTATAGGTTAATGTCATGATAATAATGGTTTCTTAGACGTCAGGTGGCACTTTT
CGGGGAAATGTGCGCGGAACCCCTATTTGTTTATTTTTCTAAATACATTCAAATATGTATCCGCTCATGA
GACAATAACCCTGATAAATGCTTCAATAATATTGAAAAAGGAAGAGTATGAGTATTCAACATTTCCGTGT
CGCCCTTATTCCCTTTTTTGCGGCATTTTGCCTTCCTGTTTTTGCTCACCCAGAAACGCTGGTGAAAGTA
AAAGATGCTGAAGATCAGTTGGGTGCACGAGTGGGTTACATCGAACTGGATCTCAACAGCGGTAAGATCC
TTGAGAGTTTTCGCCCCGAAGAACGTTTTCCAATGATGAGCACTTTTAAAGTTCTGCTATGTGGCGCGGT
ATTATCCCGTATTGACGCCGGGCAAGAGCAACTCGGTCGCCGCATACACTATTCTCAGAATGACTTGGTT
GAGTACTCACCAGTCACAGAAAAGCATCTTACGGATGGCATGACAGTAAGAGAATTATGCAGTGCTGCCA
TAACCATGAGTGATAACACTGCGGCCAACTTACTTCTGACAACGATCGGAGGACCGAAGGAGCTAACCGC
TTTTTTGCACAACATGGGGGATCATGTAACTCGCCTTGATCGTTGGGAACCGGAGCTGAATGAAGCCATA
CCAAACGACGAGCGTGACACCACGATGCCTGTAGCAATGGCAACAACGTTGCGCAAACTATTAACTGGCG
AACTACTTACTCTAGCTTCCCGGCAACAATTAATAGACTGGATGGAGGCGGATAAAGTTGCAGGACCACT
TCTGCGCTCGGCCCTTCCGGCTGGCTGGTTTATTGCTGATAAATCTGGAGCCGGTGAGCGTGGGTCTCGC
GGTATCATTGCAGCACTGGGGCCAGATGGTAAGCCCTCCCGTATCGTAGTTATCTACACGACGGGGAGTC
AGGCAACTATGGATGAACGAAATAGACAGATCGCTGAGATAGGTGCCTCACTGATTAAGCATTGGTAACT
GTCAGACCAAGTTTACTCATATATACTTTAGATTGATTTAAAACTTCATTTTTAATTTAAAAGGATCTAG
GTGAAGATCCTTTTTGATAATCTCATGACCAAAATCCCTTAACGTGAGTTTTCGTTCCACTGAGCGTCAG
ACCCCGTAGAAAAGATCAAAGGATCTTCTTGAGATCCTTTTTTTCTGCGCGTAATCTGCTGCTTGCAAAC
AAAAAAACCACCGCTACCAGCGGTGGTTTGTTTGCCGGATCAAGAGCTACCAACTCTTTTTCCGAAGGTA
ACTGGCTTCAGCAGAGCGCAGATACCAAATACTGTTCTTCTAGTGTAGCCGTAGTTAGGCCACCACTTCA
AGAACTCTGTAGCACCGCCTACATACCTCGCTCTGCTAATCCTGTTACCAGTGGCTGCTGCCAGTGGCGA
TAAGTCGTGTCTTACCGGGTTGGACTCAAGACGATAGTTACCGGATAAGGCGCAGCGGTCGGGCTGAACG
GGGGGTTCGTGCACACAGCCCAGCTTGGAGCGAACGACCTACACCGAACTGAGATACCTACAGCGTGAGC
TATGAGAAAGCGCCACGCTTCCCGAAGGGAGAAAGGCGGACAGGTATCCGGTAAGCGGCAGGGTCGGAAC
AGGAGAGCGCACGAGGGAGCTTCCAGGGGGAAACGCCTGGTATCTTTATAGTCCTGTCGGGTTTCGCCAC
CTCTGACTTGAGCGTCGATTTTTGTGATGCTCGTCAGGGGGGCGGAGCCTATGGAAAAACGCCAGCAACG
CGGCCTTTTTACGGTTCCTGGCCTTTTGCTGGCCTTTTGCTCACATGTTCTTTCCTGCGTTATCCCCTGA
TTCTGTGGATAACCGTATTACCGCCTTTGAGTGAGCTGATACCGCTCGCCGCAGCCGAACGACCGAGCGC
AGCGAGTCAGTGAGCGAGGAAGCGGAAGAGCGCCCAATACGCAAACCGCCTCTCCCCGCGCGTTGGCCGA
TTCATTAATGCAGCTGGCACGACAGGTTTCCCGACTGGAAAGCGGGCAGTGAGCGCAACGCAATTAATGT
GAGTTAGCTCACTCATTAGGCACCCCAGGCTTTACACTTTATGCTTCCGGCTCGTATGTTGTGTGGAATT
GTGAGCGGATAACAATTTCACACAGGAAACAGCTATGACCATGATTACGCCAAGCTT
Features (pLannotate 1.2.2; 19 found; start..end, strand, type, name):
     33..412     +  enhancer       CMV enhancer: human cytomegalovirus immediate early enhancer
    414..689     +  promoter       chicken β-actin promoter: No description available
    690..1706    +  intron         chimeric intron: chimera between introns from chicken β-actin and rabbit β-globin
   1787..1833    +  intron         hybrid intron (fragment): hybrid between chicken β-actin (CBA) and minute virus of mice (MMV) introns (Gray et al., 2011)
   1971..3572    +  CDS            Cas9(N): N-terminal portion of Streptococcus pyogenes Cas9 (Zetsche et al., 2015)
   3573..6071    +  CDS            Cas9(C): C-terminal portion of Streptococcus pyogenes Cas9 (Zetsche et al., 2015)
   6072..6119    +  CDS            nucleoplasmin NLS: bipartite nuclear localization signal from nucleoplasmin
   6154..6228    +  CDS            HBB (fragment): HBB_PONPY - Experimental evidence at transcript level: Swiss-Prot protein existence level 2. Involved in oxygen transport from the lung to the various peripheral tissues. From Pongo pygmaeus (Bornean orangutan).
   6299..6354    +  polyA_signal   β-globin poly(A) signal: rabbit β-globin polyadenylation signal (Gil and Proudfoot, 1987)
   6729..6886    +  CDS            lacZα (fragment): LacZα fragment of β-galactosidase; lacZ fragment
   6892..6991    -  misc_feature   bom (fragment): basis of mobility region from pBR322
   7093..7128    -  CDS            rop (fragment): Rop protein, which maintains plasmids at low copy number; rop
   7223..7327    +  promoter       AmpR promoter: bla
   7328..8188    +  CDS            AmpR: β-lactamase; bla; confers resistance to ampicillin, carbenicillin, and related antibiotics
   8359..8947    +  rep_origin     ori: high-copy-number ColE1/pMB1/pBR322/pUC origin of replication
   9130..9222    +  CDS            lacI (fragment): lac repressor; lacI; The lac repressor binds to the lac operator to inhibit transcription in E. coli. This inhibition can be relieved by adding lactose or isopropyl-β-D-thiogalactopyranoside (IPTG).
   9235..9256    +  protein_bind   CAP binding site: CAP binding activates transcription in the presence of cAMP. E. coli catabolite activator protein
   9271..9301    +  promoter       lac promoter: promoter for the E. coli lac operon
   9309..9325    +  protein_bind   lac operator: The lac repressor binds to the lac operator to inhibit transcription in E. coli. This inhibition can be relieved by adding lactose or isopropyl-β-D-thiogalactopyranoside (IPTG). lac repressor encoded by lacI
