[The description below was written by a language model from this plasmid's Addgene catalogue record and pLannotate feature annotations shown in this document.]
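Description:
AW01_pU.CAG.eSpCas9(1.1).rBGpA is a mammalian expression plasmid of about 9.4 kb that produces the high-specificity Streptococcus pyogenes Cas9 variant eSpCas9(1.1). The catalogue lists the backbone as pBR322. The annotated sequence shows a high-copy ColE1/pMB1-type origin, only residual fragments of the rop and bom regions, and remnants of a lac cloning region (lac promoter, operator, CAP site, lacZα and lacI fragments), which fits the recorded high copy number. Propagation in E. coli is selected with ampicillin through the β-lactamase gene and its own promoter. No mammalian selection marker or reporter is annotated.

The payload is a single Pol II expression cassette. The CAG promoter, made up of the CMV immediate-early enhancer, the chicken β-actin promoter and a chimeric β-actin/β-globin intron, gives strong constitutive transcription in a wide range of mammalian cells. It drives the Cas9 open reading frame, which the annotation tool splits into N- and C-terminal portions that are in fact contiguous. According to the record, the nuclease carries the K848A, K1003A and R1060A substitutions, introduced to improve targeting specificity. It is fused to an N-terminal 3xFLAG epitope and SV40 NLS, neither of which is called in the feature table, and to a C-terminal nucleoplasmin NLS for nuclear import. Transcripts end at the rabbit β-globin polyadenylation signal, and the short "HBB" hit just upstream is most likely part of that globin 3′ region.

No guide RNA cassette is annotated, so the guide must be supplied from a separate construct. The plasmid serves as the nuclease component in genome editing experiments, and the associated work examined how chromatin conformation affects editing tools.
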