Addgene plasmid #199255: AW01_pU.CAG.eSpCas9(1.1).rBGpA
Purpose: Expression construct encoding the high specificity eSpCas9(1.1) nuclease
Depositing lab: Manuel Goncalves. Depositing organization: Leiden University Medical Center. Publication: Probing the impact of chromatin conformation on genome editing tools. Chen X, Rinsma M, Janssen JM, Liu J, Maggio I, Goncalves MA. Nucleic Acids Res. 2016 Jun 8. pii: gkw524. 10.1093/nar/gkw524 PubMed 27280977.
Backbone
  Vector backbone: pBR322
  Backbone size w/o insert (bp): 4965
  Total vector size (bp): 9360
  Vector type: Mammalian Expression, CRISPR
Growth in bacteria
  Bacterial resistance: Ampicillin, 100 μg/mL
  Growth temperature: 37°C
  Growth strain: DH5alpha
  Copy number: High Copy
Gene/Insert
  Gene/Insert name: High specificity eSpCas9(1.1) nuclease
  Species: Streptococcus pyogenes
  Insert size (bp): 4266
  Mutation: K848A K1003A R1060A
  Promoter: CAG promoter
  Tag / fusion protein: 3XFLAG epitope (N terminal on insert); SV40 NLS (N terminal on insert); Nucleoplasmin NLS (C terminal on insert)
  Cloning method: Unknown
  Sequencing primers: 5′ M13 rev; 3′ M13 fwd
Resource information
  A portion of this plasmid was derived from a plasmid made by: The SpCas9 endonuclease from the Streptococcus pyogenes Type II CRISPR/Cas system, mutated to K848A, K1003A and R1060A to improve targeting specificity (Slaymaker et al., Science 2016 351:84-88) was inserted into a pCAG.rBGpA expression plasmid backbone.
Terms and licenses: Academic/Nonprofit Terms; Industry Terms: Not Available to Industry
How to cite: AW01_pU.CAG.eSpCas9(1.1).rBGpA was a gift from Manuel Goncalves (Addgene plasmid # 199255 ; http://n2t.net/addgene:199255 ; RRID:Addgene_199255)
